>Addgene plasmid #65419 | FcD265A-IL2 | depositor partial sequence | sequence record 110678 | Coding Region
ATGAGGGTCCCCGCTCAGCTCCTGGGGCTCCTGCTGCTCTGGCTCCCAGGTGCACGATGTGAGCCCAGAG
TGCCCATAACACAGAACCCCTGTCCTCCACTCAAAGAGTGTCCCCCATGCGCAGCTCCAGACCTCTTGGG
TGGACCATCCGTCTTCATCTTCCCTCCAAAGATCAAGGATGTACTCATGATCTCCCTGAGCCCCATGGTC
ACATGTGTGGTGGTGGCCGTGAGCGAGGATGACCCAGACGTCCAGATCAGCTGGTTTGTGAACAACGTGG
AAGTACACACAGCTCAGACACAAACCCATAGAGAGGATTACAACAGTACTCTCCGGGTGGTCAGTGCCCT
CCCCATCCAGCACCAGGACTGGATGAGTGGCAAGGAGTTCAAATGCAAGGTCAACAACAGAGCCCTCCCA
TCCCCCATCGAGAAAACCATCTCAAAACCCAGAGGGCCAGTAAGAGCTCCACAGGTATATGTCTTGCCTC
CACCAGCAGAAGAGATGACTAAGAAAGAGTTCAGTCTGACCTGCATGATCACAGGCTTCTTACCTGCCGA
AATTGCTGTGGACTGGACCAGCAATGGGCGTACAGAGCAAAACTACAAGAACACCGCAACAGTCCTGGAC
TCTGATGGTTCTTACTTCATGTACAGCAAGCTCAGAGTACAAAAGAGCACTTGGGAAAGAGGAAGTCTTT
TCGCCTGCTCAGTGGTCCACGAGGGTCTGCACAATCACCTTACGACTAAGACCATCTCCCGGTCTCTGGG
TAAAGGAGGGGGCTCCGCACCCACTTCAAGCTCCACTTCAAGCTCTACAGCGGAAGCACAGCAGCAGCAG
CAGCAGCAGCAGCAGCAGCAGCAGCACCTGGAGCAGCTGTTGATGGACCTACAGGAGCTCCTGAGCAGGA
TGGAGAATTACAGGAACCTGAAACTCCCCAGGATGCTCACCTTCAAATTTTACTTGCCCAAGCAGGCCAC
AGAATTGAAAGATCTTCAGTGCCTAGAAGATGAACTTGGACCTCTGCGGCATGTTCTGGATTTGACTCAA
AGCAAAAGCTTTCAATTGGAAGATGCTGAGAATTTCATCAGCAATATCAGAGTAACTGTTGTAAAACTAA
AGGGCTCTGACAACACATTTGAGTGCCAATTCGATGATGAGTCAGCAACTGTGGTGGACTTTCTGAGGAG
ATGGATAGCCTTCTGTCAAAGCATCATCTCAACAAGCCCTCAACACCATCACCACCATCACTGATAA
