>Addgene plasmid #65419 | FcD265A-IL2 | addgene partial sequence | sequence record 113002 | CMV-F 5'-CGCAAATGGGCGGTAGGCGTG-3'
ACCGTCAGATCGCCTGGAGACGCCATCCACGCTGTTTTGACCTCCATAGAAGACACCGGGACCGATCCAG
CCTCCGCGGCCGGGAACGGTGCATTGGAACGCGGATTCCCCGTGCCAAGAGTGACGTAAGTACCGCCTAT
AGACTCTATAGGCACACCCCTTTGGCTCTTATGCATGCTATACTGTTTTTGGCTTGGGGCCTATACACCC
CCGCTTCCTTATGCTATAGGTGATGGTATAGCTTAGCCTATAGGTGTGGGTTATTGACCATTATTGACCA
CTCCCCTATTGGTGACGATACTTTCCATTACTAATCCATAACATGGCTCTTTGCCACAACTATCTCTATT
GGCTATATGCCAATACTCTGTCCTTCAGAGACTGACACGGACTCTGTATTTTTACAGGATGGGGTCCCAT
TTATTATTTACAAATTCACATATACAACAACGCCGTCCCCCGTGCCCGCAGTTTTTATTAAACATAGCGT
GGGATCTCCACGCGAATCTCGGGTACGTGTTCCGGACATGGGCTCTTCTCCGGTAGCGGCGGAGCTTCCA
CATCCGAGCCCTGGTCCCATGCCTCCAGCGGCTCATGGTCGCTCGGCAGCTCCTTGCTCCTAACAGTGGA
GGCCAGACTTAGGCACAGCACAATGCCCACCACCACCAGTGTGCCGCACAAGGCCGTGGCGGTAGGGTAT
GTGTCTGAAAATGAGCGTGGAGATTGGGCTCGCACGGCTGACGCAGATGGAAGACTTAAGGCAGCGGCAG
AAGAAGATGCAGGCAGCTGAGTTGTTGTATTCTGATAAGAGTCAGAGGTAACTCCCGTTGCGGTGCTGTT
AACGGTGGA
