>Addgene plasmid #65419 | FcD265A-IL2 | addgene partial sequence | sequence record 115313 | pMRB101-F 5'-aagatgcaggcagctgagtt-3'
ACGGTGGAGGGCAGTGTAGTCTGAGCAGTACTCGTTGCTGCCGCGCGCGCCACCAGACATAATAGCTGAC
AGACTAACAGACTGTTCCTTTCCATGGGTCTTTTCTGCAGATGAGGGTCCCCGCTCAGCTCCTGGGGCTC
CTGCTGCTCTGGCTCCCAGGTGCACGATGTGAGCCCAGAGTGCCCATAACACAGAACCCCTGTCCTCCAC
TCAAAGAGTGTCCCCCATGCGCAGCTCCAGACCTCTTGGGTGGACCATCCGTCTTCATCTTCCCTCCAAA
GATCAAGGATGTACTCATGATCTCCCTGAGCCCCATGGTCACATGTGTGGTGGTGGCCGTGAGCGAGGAT
GACCCAGACGTCCAGATCAGCTGGTTTGTGAACAACGTGGAAGTACACACAGCTCAGACACAAACCCATA
GAGAGGATTACAACAGTACTCTCCGGGTGGTCAGTGCCCTCCCCATCCAGCACCAGGACTGGATGAGTGG
CAAGGAGTTCAAATGCAAGGTCAACAACAGAGCCCTCCCATCCCCCATCGAGAAAACCATCTCAAAACCC
AGAGGGCCAGTAAGAGCTCCACAGGTATATGTCTTGCCTCCACCAGCAGAAGAGATGACTAAGAAAGAGT
TCAGTCTGACCTGCATGATCACAGGCTTCTTACCTGCCGAAATTGCTGTGGACTGGACCAGCAATGGGCG
TACAGAGCAAAACTACAAGAACACCGCAACAGTCCTGGACTCTGATGGTTCTTACTTCATGTACAGCAAG
CTCAGAGTACAAAAGAGCACTTGGGAAAGAGGAAGTCTTTTCGCCTGCTCAGTGGTCCACGAGGGTCTGC
ACAATCACCTTACGACTAAGACCATCTCCC
