>Addgene plasmid #65419 | FcD265A-IL2 | addgene partial sequence | sequence record 115365 | pXCX-F 5'-ACAACAGATGGCTGGCAAC-3'
CAACACACAGATCTCTAGAGCTCTGATCTTTTATTAGCCAGAAGTGATCTGGATCCAGGCGCCTGGTCTA
GAGCGGCCGCGATATCTGATCACACGTGTCGACTTATCAGTGATGGTGGTGATGGTGTTGAGGGCTTGTT
GAGATGATGCTTTGACAGAAGGCTATCCATCTCCTCAGAAAGTCCACCACAGTTGCTGACTCATCATCGA
ATTGGCACTCAAATGTGTTGTCAGAGCCCTTTAGTTTTACAACAGTTACTCTGATATTGCTGATGAAATT
CTCAGCATCTTCCAATTGAAAGCTTTTGCTTTGAGTCAAATCCAGAACATGCCGCAGAGGTCCAAGTTCA
TCTTCTAGGCACTGAAGATCTTTCAATTCTGTGGCCTGCTTGGGCAAGTAAAATTTGAAGGTGAGCATCC
TGGGGAGTTTCAGGTTCCTGTAATTCTCCATCCTGCTCAGGAGCTCCTGTAGGTCCATCAACAGCTGCTC
CAGGTGCTGCTGCTGCTGCTGCTGCTGCTGCTGCTGCTGCTGTGCTTCCGCTGTAGAGCTTGAAGTGGAG
CTTGAAGTGGGTGCGGAGCCCCCTCCTTTACCCAGAGACCGGGAGATGGTCTTAGTCGTAAGGTGATTGT
GCAGACCCTCGTGGACCACTGAGCAGGCGAAAAGACTTCCTCTTTCCCAAGTGCTCTTTTGTACTCTGAG
CTTGCTGTACATGAAGTAAGAACCATCAGAGTCCAGGACTGTTGCGGTGTTCTTGTAGTTTTGCTCTGTA
CGCCCATTGCTGGTCCAGTCCACAGCAATTTCGGCAGGTA
