[The description below was written by a language model from this plasmid's Addgene catalogue record.]
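Description:
FcD265A-IL2 is a mammalian expression plasmid built on the commercial gWIZ backbone, with a total size of roughly 6 kb (about 5 kb of backbone plus a 1,257 bp insert). It is maintained as a high-copy plasmid in E. coli under kanamycin selection. The record does not list an origin of replication, a polyadenylation signal or any mammalian selection marker, and no feature table is provided, so details of the backbone beyond these catalogue fields are not documented here.

The insert, cloned between PstI and SalI sites that both remain intact, encodes a fusion of a mouse antibody Fc region to murine interleukin-2 (Il2), with a His tag at the C terminus of the insert that would allow purification by metal-affinity chromatography. Expression is driven by the modified CMV promoter of the gWIZ vector, a strong constitutive promoter suited to transient high-level protein production in cultured mammalian cells. Fusing a cytokine to Fc is a standard way to lengthen its circulating half-life, consistent with the stated purpose of producing a "serum-persistent" IL-2. The Fc carries a D265A substitution, a mutation generally known to reduce Fc gamma receptor binding and effector function, so that the Fc moiety serves mainly as a half-life extender; the record itself notes only the mutation, not its rationale.

The associated work concerns combination cancer immunotherapy pairing anti-tumour-antigen antibodies with extended half-life IL-2, indicating that the plasmid is used to produce recombinant Fc/IL-2 protein for mouse tumour studies.
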