Addgene plasmid #65419: FcD265A-IL2
Purpose: Mammalian expression plasmid for murine serum-persistent IL-2
Depositing lab: Dane Wittrup. Depositing organization: Massachusetts Institute of Technology. Publication: Synergistic Innate and Adaptive Immune Response to Combination Immunotherapy with Anti-Tumor Antigen Antibodies and Extended Serum Half-Life IL-2. Zhu EF, Gai SA, Opel CF, Kwan BH, Surana R, Mihm MC, Kauke MJ, Moynihan KD, Angelini A, Williams RT, Stephan MT, Kim JS, Yaffe MB, Irvine DJ, Weiner LM, Dranoff G, Wittrup KD. Cancer Cell. 2015 Apr 13;27(4):489-501. doi: 10.1016/j.ccell.2015.03.004. PubMed 25873172.
Backbone
  Vector backbone: gWIZ
  Backbone manufacturer: Genlantis
  Backbone size w/o insert (bp): 5000
  Total vector size (bp): 6000
  Vector type: Mammalian Expression
Growth in bacteria
  Bacterial resistance: Kanamycin, 50 μg/mL
  Growth temperature: 37°C
  Growth strain: XL1 Blue
  Copy number: High Copy
Gene/Insert
  Gene/Insert name: FcD265A-IL2
  Species: M. musculus (mouse)
  Insert size (bp): 1257
  Mutation: D265A
  Entrez Gene: Il2 (a.k.a. Il-2)
  Promoter: Modified CMV Promoter
  Tag / fusion protein: His (C terminal on insert)
  Cloning method: Restriction Enzyme; 5′ cloning site PstI (not destroyed); 3′ cloning site SalI (not destroyed)
  Sequencing primers: 5′ GCCACCAGACATAATAGCTGAC; 3′ GCTCTGATCTTTTATTAGCCAG
Terms and licenses: Academic/Nonprofit Terms; Industry Terms: Not Available to Industry
How to cite: FcD265A-IL2 was a gift from Dane Wittrup (Addgene plasmid # 65419 ; http://n2t.net/addgene:65419 ; RRID:Addgene_65419)
